Addgene plasmid #218117: pY2-MET-IV
Purpose: (Empty Backbone) MET-HYGRO plasmid (218133) with the functional cassettes of pY2 (218115) inserted at the sfGFP dropout locus.
Depositing lab: Carl Denard. Depositing organization: University of Florida. Publication: Modular and integrative activity reporters enhance biochemical studies in the yeast ER. Martinusen SG, Slaton EW, Nelson SE, Pulgar MA, Besu JT, Simas CF, Denard CA. Protein Eng Des Sel. 2024 Jan 29;37:gzae008. doi: 10.1093/protein/gzae008. PubMed 38696722.
Backbone
  Vector backbone: MET-HYGRO
  Backbone manufacturer: Samantha Martinusen
  Backbone size (bp): 5562
  Vector type: Bacterial Expression, Yeast Expression
  Selectable markers: Hygromycin
Growth in bacteria
  Bacterial resistance: Kanamycin, 50 μg/mL
  Growth temperature: 37°C
  Growth strain: DH5alpha
  Copy number: Unknown
Gene/Insert
  Cloning method: Gibson Cloning
Terms and licenses: Academic/Nonprofit Terms; Industry Terms: Not Available to Industry
Depositor comments: Please visit https://www.biorxiv.org/content/10.1101/2023.07.12.548713v1 for bioRxiv preprint.
How to cite: pY2-MET-IV was a gift from Carl Denard (Addgene plasmid # 218117 ; http://n2t.net/addgene:218117 ; RRID:Addgene_218117)
