[The description below was written by a language model from this plasmid's Addgene catalogue record and pLannotate feature annotations shown in this document.]
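Description:
pY2-MET-IV is an empty-backbone yeast vector built by Gibson assembly, in which the functional cassettes of the pY2 plasmid were placed into the sfGFP dropout locus of the MET-HYGRO backbone. It is propagated in E. coli through a high-copy ColE1/pUC-type origin with kanamycin selection (KanR, aph(3')-Ia). For yeast it carries the hphMX6 hygromycin resistance cassette with its Ashbya gossypii TEF terminator. No yeast replication origin (2μ or CEN/ARS) is annotated. Instead, a MET17 coding fragment lies on one side of the payload, and the MET17 promoter with adjacent genomic sequence (a tRNA and small ORF fragments) lies on the other. Together with the associated publication's emphasis on "integrative" reporters, this layout suggests these regions act as homology arms for chromosomal integration at the MET17 (MET15/MET25) locus, although the record does not say so explicitly.

The annotated payload centres on a galactose-inducible GAL1 promoter driving a full-length AGA2 open reading frame. AGA2 is the a-agglutinin subunit commonly used as a fusion anchor for yeast surface display. Downstream is a superfolder GFP coding sequence followed by the bacterial rrnB T1 and T7Te terminators, an arrangement typical of a bacterially expressed sfGFP dropout marker that is replaced when a sequence of interest is cloned in, though the record does not state this role. A short AGA2 fragment is also annotated in the opposite orientation upstream of the GAL1 promoter. It may belong to a second, divergently oriented cassette, but no promoter is annotated for it. The record names no specific insert. According to the associated publication title, the plasmid belongs to a set of modular, integrative activity reporters for biochemical studies in the yeast endoplasmic reticulum.
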