Features (pLannotate 1.2.2; 15 found; start..end, strand, type, name):
   1154..1347    -  CDS            MET17 (fragment): O-acetylserine and O-acetylhomoserine sulfhydrylase, required for sulfur amino acid synthesis; S. cerevisiae MET17 MET15; MET25
   1352..1549    -  terminator     TEF terminator: Ashbya gossypii TEF terminator
   1352..2926    -  gene           hphMX6: yeast selectable marker conferring hygromycin resistance
   3528..3587    -  CDS            AGA2 (fragment): AGA2_YEAST - Experimental evidence at protein level: Swiss-Prot protein existence level 1. Receptor binding subunit of the a-agglutinin heterodimer. S.cerevisiae a and alpha cells express the complementary cell surface glycoproteins a-agglutinin and alpha-agglutinin, respectively, which interact with one another to promote cellular aggregation during mating. From Saccharomyces cerevisiae (strain ATCC 204508 / S288c) (Baker's yeast).
   3907..4348    +  promoter       GAL1 promoter: S. cerevisiae GAL1; inducible promoter, regulated by Gal4
   4389..4649    +  CDS            AGA2: AGA2_YEAST - Experimental evidence at protein level: Swiss-Prot protein existence level 1. Receptor binding subunit of the a-agglutinin heterodimer. S.cerevisiae a and alpha cells express the complementary cell surface glycoproteins a-agglutinin and alpha-agglutinin, respectively, which interact with one another to promote cellular aggregation during mating. From Saccharomyces cerevisiae (strain ATCC 204508 / S288c) (Baker's yeast).
   4860..5573    +  CDS            superfolder GFP: GFP variant that folds robustly even when fused to poorly folded proteins (Pédelacq et al., 2006)
   5585..5656    +  terminator     rrnB T1 terminator: transcription terminator T1 from the E. coli rrnB gene
   5672..5699    +  terminator     T7Te terminator: phage T7 early transcription terminator
   6157..6503    -  promoter       MET17 promoter: S. cerevisiae MET17; expression is repressed by methionine; MET15; MET25
   6503..6603    -  ncRNA          tRNA: Accession: RF00005 - tRNA
   6736..6798    -  CDS            YD34A_YEAST (fragment): Protein predicted: Swiss-Prot protein existence level 4. From Saccharomyces cerevisiae (strain ATCC 204508 / S288c) (Baker's yeast).
   6850..6996    -  CDS            YE11_YEAST (fragment): Experimental evidence at transcript level: Swiss-Prot protein existence level 2. From Saccharomyces cerevisiae (strain ATCC 204508 / S288c) (Baker's yeast).
   7153..7741    -  rep_origin     ori: high-copy-number ColE1/pMB1/pBR322/pUC origin of replication
   7966..715     +  CDS            KanR (across the origin): aminoglycoside phosphotransferase; aph(3')-Ia; confers resistance to kanamycin in bacteria or G418 (Geneticin®) in eukaryotes
>Addgene plasmid #218117 | pY2-MET-IV | addgene full sequence | sequence record 431077 | Addgene NGS Result
GCAATCAGGTGCGACAATCTATCGATTGTATGGGAAGCCCGATGCGCCAGAGTTGTTTCTGAAACATGGC
AAAGGTAGCGTTGCCAATGATGTTACAGATGAGATGGTCAGACTAAACTGGCTGACGGAATTTATGCCTC
TTCCGACCATCAAGCATTTTATCCGTACTCCTGATGATGCATGGTTACTCACCACTGCGATCCCCGGGAA
AACAGCATTCCAGGTATTAGAAGAATATCCTGATTCAGGTGAAAATATTGTTGATGCGCTGGCAGTGTTC
CTGCGCCGGTTGCATTCGATTCCTGTTTGTAATTGTCCTTTTAACAGCGATCGCGTATTTCGCCTCGCTC
AGGCGCAATCACGAATGAATAACGGTTTGGTTGATGCGAGTGATTTTGATGACGAGCGTAATGGCTGGCC
TGTTGAACAAGTCTGGAAAGAAATGCATAAGCTTTTGCCATTCTCACCGGATTCAGTCGTCACTCATGGT
GATTTCTCACTTGATAACCTTATTTTTGACGAGGGGAAATTAATAGGTTGTATTGATGTTGGACGAGTCG
GAATCGCAGACCGATACCAGGATCTTGCCATCCTATGGAACTGCCTCGGTGAGTTTTCTCCTTCATTACA
GAAACGGCTTTTTCAAAAATATGGTATTGATAATCCTGATATGAATAAATTGCAGTTTCATTTGATGCTC
GATGAGTTTTTCTAATCAGAATTGGTTAATTGGTTGTAACACGCGGCCGCTCGGATGGAAAGTAGCATCC
AACCAAATCCCGCGAAGTTTTCCTGATTTACATAACAAGCAAATACTAAAAACGTTAACACACATGTGCT
TCTTTATTGTAAAGAAACCTCCATCATCCTCTATTGTAACTTGGTCCTACAATAAATTTATCCAGTGTGA
CAGCTTTATAGGAGGCGTAAAGTAGTCTCATGAAGTAGATGAGTCTTGTTCACCATATTTTTCTTCTCGA
CTGCGAATTAACACTGTTCTTTGATGTTAGAACAATTTAGGTTCAAAGTACGAGTCACGACATGTAACAA
GGGAAAAAAAGGATATTCATTTCAATAAAGTTCGTTTTATAAAAGTATAGTACTTGTGAGAGAAAGTAGG
TTTATACATAATTTTACAACTCATTACGCACACTCATGGTTTTTGGCCAGCGAAAACAGTTTCAAAAGAT
TGCTGGAAGTCTGCAATAATGTCATCAATAAATTCGATACCAACAGAGACACGAATTAAGTCCTTGGTAA
CACCAGATGCCAACTTTTCTTTGTCATTTAATTGTTTGTGGGTAGTGAAGTATGGAGCAATGACTAAGGT
CTTGGCATCACCAACATACTCCAGTATAGCGACCAGCATTCACATACGATTGACGCATGATATTACTTTC
TGCGCACTTAACTTCGCATCTGGGCAGATGATGTCGAGGCGAAAAAAAATATAAATCACGCTAACATTTG
ATTAAAATAGAACAACTACAATATAAAAAAACTATACAAATGACAAGTTCTTGAAAACAAGAATCTTTTT
ATTGTCAGTTACTTTATTCCTTTGCCCTCGGACGAGTGCTGGGGCGTCGGTTTCCACTATCGGCGAGTAC
TTCTACACAGCCATCGGTCCAGACGGCCGCGCTTCTGCGGGCGATTTGTGTACGCCCGACAGTCCCGGCT
CCGGATCGGACGATTGCGTCGCATCGACCCCGCGCCCAAGCTGCATCATCGAAATTGCCGTCAACCAAGC
TCTGATAGAGTTGGTCAAGACCAATGCGGAGCATATACGCCCGGAGCCGCGGCGATCCTGCAAGCTCCGG
ATGCCTCCGCTCGAAGTAGCGCGTCTGCTGCTCCATACAAGCCAACCACGGCCTCCAGAAGAAGATGTTG
GCGACCTCGTATTGGGAATCCCCGAACATCGCCTCGCTCCAGTCAATGACCGCTGTTATGCGGCCATTGT
CCGTCAGGACATTGTTGGAGCCGAAATCCGCGTGCACGAGGTGCCGGACTTCGGGGCAGTCCTCGGCCCA
AAGCATCAGCTCATCGAGAGCCTGCGCGACGGACGCACTGACGGTGTCGTCCATCACAGTTTGCCAGTGA
TACACATGGGGATCAGCAATCGCGCATATGAAATCACGCCATGTAGTGTATTGACCGATTCCTTGCGGTC
CGAATGGGCCGAACCCGCTCGTCTGGCTAAGATCGGCCGCAGCGATCGCATCCATGGCCTCCGCGACCGG
TTGCAGAACAGCGGGCAGTTCGGTTTCAGGCAGGTCTTGCAACGTGACACCCTGTGCACGGCGGGAGATG
CAATAGGTCAGGCTCTCGCTAAATTCCCCAATGTCAAGCACTTCCGGAATCGGGAGCGCGGCCGATGCAA
AGTGCCGATAAACATAACGATCTTTGTAGAAACCATCGGCGCAGCTATTTACCCGCAGGACATATCCACG
CCCTCCTACATCGAAGCTGAAAGCACGAGATTCTTCGCCCTCCGAGAGCTGCATCAGGTCGGACACGCTG
TCGAACTTTTCGATCAGAAACTTCTCGACAGACGTCGCGGTGAGTTCAGGCTTTTTACCCATTTTTGTTT
ATGTTCGGATGTGATGTGAGAACTGTATCCTAGCAAGATTTTAAAAGGAAGTATATGAAAGAAGAACCTC
AGTGGCAAATCCTAACCTTTTATATTTCTCTACAGGGGCGCGGCGTGGGGACAATTCAACGCGTCTGTGA
GGGGAGCGTTTCCCTGCTCGCAGGTCTGGAGCGAGGAGCCGTAATTTTTGCTTCGCGCCGTGCGGCCATC
AAAATGTATGGATGCAAATGATTATACATGGGGATGTATGGGCTAAATGTACGGGCGACAGTCACATCAT
GCCCCTGAGCTGCGCACGTCAAGACTGTCAAGGAGGGTATTCTGGGCCTCCATGTCGCTGGCCGGGTGAC
CCGGCGGGGACGAGGCAAGCTAAACTGTACTGCAGTGCACTAGTTGGACTGTTGTGATATGCCATATATG
CAGTGGTGTTCGCCGGCGCTGGTTCCGGCTGTCTTGCTTAGTTGTGAGTCGCCAGGCAGTCATCGGTATG
ATCTGTACATGATTCGTCAGTGTGAGCACCACTGACGAGCAGATTTCCGTATCATGCTCAGCGAATTGGA
GCTCAATTCTCTTAGGATTCGATTCACATTCATCTTTTTTTAGCTACTAATAGGATAAATTATAGGAATT
TATAACAAATTGAAATATGGCAGGCAGCAAAATTAAAATTGTCTTAGTTTTTTAGTGTATAGAAGTGAAT
AGCTATATAAAGTATGTGTAAAGTTGGTAACGGAACGAAAAATAGAAAAGGATATTACATGGGAAAACAT
GTTGTTTACGGAGAAATGAAAAGTATATTGTATTTTGTACGAGCTAAAAGTACAGTGGGAACAAAGTCGA
TTTTGTTACATCTACACTGTTGTTATCAGATCTCGAGCTATTACTAGCCGCGGTACCAAGCTTATGAGAC
CATGCATGCTTAGTCTTAAGCTGCAGGGTCTCTTGCTAAAACTGAAGCAATAACAGAAAATATTGAAAAA
CAGCGAAGTAACTGCATGGATCCACTAGTATAGAAGTATAGTAATTTATGCTGCAAAGGTCCTAATGTAT
AAGGAAAGAAGAGAAAAGAAGAAAACAAGAGTTTTATATACATACAGAGCACATGCTCTAGACCCTGGGT
GTATATACAGTTATGCTGTGAGTATATACAGCACCTAGGGAGCTCGAAAAGAAATATAGTCTTCAAGGTT
ATATTATACAGGTTTATATATTATTGCATGTTTAAACGAATTCTAGCCCCATTATCTTAGCCTAAAAAAA
CCTTCTCTTTGGAACTTTCAGTAATACGCTTAACTGCTCATTGCTATATTGAAGTACGGATTAGAAGCCG
CCGAGCGGGCGACAGCCCTCCGACGGATGACTCTCCTCCGTGCGTCCTCGTCATCACCGGTCGCGTTCCT
GAAACGCAGATGTGCCTCGCGCCGCACTGCTCCGAACAATAAAGATTCTACAATACTAGCTTTTATGGTT
ATGAAGAGGAAAAATTGGCAGTAACCTGGCCCCACAAACCTTCAAATTAACGAATCAAATTAACAACCAT
AGGATGATAATGCGATTAGTTTTTTAGCCTTATTTCTGGGGTAATTAATCAGCGAAGCGATGATTTTTGA
TCTATTAACAGATATATAAATGGAAAAGCTGCATAACCACTTTAACTAATACTTTCAACATTTTCAGTTT
GTATTACTTCTTATTCAAATGTCATAAAAGTATCAACAAAAAATTGTTAATATACCTCTATACTTTAACG
TCAAGGAGAAAAAACTATACCCGGATTCTAGAGAGCTCACTAGTATCGATGCAGTTACTTCGCTGTTTTT
CAATATTTTCTGTTATTGCTTCAGTTTTAGCACAGGAACTGACAACTATATGCGAGCAAATCCCCTCACC
AACTTTAGAATCGACGCCGTACTCTTTGTCAACGACTACTATTTTGGCCAACGGGAAGGCAATGCAAGGA
GTTTTTGAATATTACAAATCAGTAACGTTTGTCAGTAATTGCGGTTCTCACCCCTCAACAACTAGCAAAG
GCAGCCCCATAAACACACAGTATGTTTTTAAGGACAATAGCTCGACGATTGAAGGTAGATCGAGACGGGA
TCCGAAAGTGAAACGTGATTTCATGCGTCATTTTGAACATTTTGTAAATCTTATTTAATAATGTGTGCGG
CAATTCACATTTAATTTATGAATGTTTTCTTAACATCGCGGCAACTCAAGAAACGGCAGGTTCGGATCTT
AGCTACTAGAGAAAGAGGAGAAATACTAGATGCGTAAAGGCGAAGAGCTGTTCACTGGTGTCGTCCCTAT
TCTGGTGGAACTGGATGGTGATGTCAACGGTCATAAGTTTTCCGTGCGTGGCGAGGGTGAAGGTGACGCA
ACTAATGGTAAACTGACGCTGAAGTTCATCTGTACTACTGGTAAACTGCCGGTTCCTTGGCCGACTCTGG
TAACGACGCTGACTTATGGTGTTCAGTGCTTTGCTCGTTATCCGGACCATATGAAGCAGCATGACTTCTT
CAAGTCCGCCATGCCGGAAGGCTATGTGCAGGAACGCACGATTTCCTTTAAGGATGACGGCACGTACAAA
ACGCGTGCGGAAGTGAAATTTGAAGGCGATACCCTGGTAAACCGCATTGAGCTGAAAGGCATTGACTTTA
AAGAGGACGGCAATATCCTGGGCCATAAGCTGGAATACAATTTTAACAGCCACAATGTTTACATCACCGC
CGATAAACAAAAAAATGGCATTAAAGCGAATTTTAAAATTCGCCACAACGTGGAGGATGGCAGCGTGCAG
CTGGCTGATCACTACCAGCAAAACACTCCAATCGGTGATGGTCCTGTTCTGCTGCCAGACAATCACTATC
TGAGCACGCAAAGCGTTCTGTCTAAAGATCCGAACGAGAAACGCGATCATATGGTTCTGCTGGAGTTCGT
AACCGCAGCGGGCATCACGCATGGTATGGATGAACTGTACAAATGACCAGGCATCAAATAAAACGAAAGG
CTCAGTCGAAAGACTGGGCCTTTCGTTTTATCTGTTGTTTGTCGGTGAACGCTCTCTACTAGAGTCACAC
TGGCTCACCTTCGGGTGGGCCTTTCTGCGTTTATATTAATTAACGTCTCACAATCCATGGTCTATACATG
GGTGACCAAAAGAGCGGGCGGATACACGCGTCACCACAAGCAGAATAAAAGGTAAACCTGAAATTGTTTT
AACATAAAATGAAAAATGCTTGTTTGCAACCCTATATAGAATCATAAAACATTCGTGACTATAAAATGAA
TAAACTAAACTATTCTAAGAAAATGAAATAAATGACAAAAAAACGTGTTTTTTGGACTAGAAGGCTTAAT
CAAAAGCTCGTTCGTCTGCAATTATCGGCCAGTTCAGTGAGAAGGTATTGCGACGAATTGCCACGTTGTC
GCAGTGTCTGTACTGTGGGTTAATGTCTGTGATCGCCGTCGTGAGTTCGTGTCATCCGCGCATGATTCAG
ATGGTCCTGGAGATCGTTGCTTGTACCGGCTGTTTGTGGCTCTACCATCTAGATGCGAATTCAGGGTGGA
TGGGGGTAATAGAATTGTATCTATGTATCTGACGACCCTGTATTACACGAAGGAAATAGTAGATGAAAAG
ACAAGAGAGCAAGAAAAAGGAAAAACTTCCTTTCTAACAGACGCTTTACTTAACCTTATATATATCTTAT
TTTTTTCATCGAGCGTGTTCAATTGGACAAGGTGCCACCTTTTCGACACTTCGGTTATTATGTTACACAG
TTTTCATGAGGATGGCGCCTTGACTAACTTAATTAGTCATTTGCCAACCACCACAGTTCCCCAATATCGA
CAGCTTCACGTGCCATTTGCCATTTTGCGATCATGTGACCTCAAGAGAAAAAGCAAAAAATAATGAGAGC
TAAGGGATTCGAACCCTTGCATCCGAAGATATCAGAGATTTTAGAGGTTAAATCCACCTAAATCTGACGC
CTTAAACCACTCGGCCAAACTCCCATTGTATGTTGGAAGAATTGGATTTAAATGTCTATTATAGCATTAA
ATATCTTTAAATACATTCAAGAAATGGCGAAATTATTTCTTAGTGTTGGAATAAAAATCAACTATCATCT
ACTAACTAGTATTTACGTTACTAGTATATTATCATATACGGTGTTAGAAGATGACGCAAATGATGAGAAA
TAGTCATCTTGTTGGAATAAAAATCAACTATCATCTACTAACTAGTATTTACGTTACTAGTATATTATCA
TATACGGTGTTAGAAGATGACGCAAATGATGAGAAATAGTCATCTAAATTAGTGGAAGCTGAAACGCAAG
GATTGATAATGTAATAGGATCAATGAATATTAACATATAAAATGATGATAATAATATTTATAGAATTGTG
TAGAATTGCAGATTCCCTTTTATGGATTCCTAAATCCTCGAATTGGCGGCCGCACGGTTATCCACAGAAT
CAGGGGATAACGCAGGAAAGAACATGTGAGCAAAAGGCCAGCAAAAGGCCAGGAACCGTAAAAAGGCCGC
GTTGCTGGCGTTTTTCCATAGGCTCCGCCCCCCTGACGAGCATCACAAAAATCGACGCTCAAGTCAGAGG
TGGCGAAACCCGACAGGACTATAAAGATACCAGGCGTTTCCCCCTGGAAGCTCCCTCGTGCGCTCTCCTG
TTCCGACCCTGCCGCTTACCGGATACCTGTCCGCCTTTCTCCCTTCGGGAAGCGTGGCGCTTTCTCATAG
CTCACGCTGTAGGTATCTCAGTTCGGTGTAGGTCGTTCGCTCCAAGCTGGGCTGTGTGCACGAACCCCCC
GTTCAGCCCGACCGCTGCGCCTTATCCGGTAACTATCGTCTTGAGTCCAACCCGGTAAGACACGACTTAT
CGCCACTGGCAGCAGCCACTGGTAACAGGATTAGCAGAGCGAGGTATGTAGGCGGTGCTACAGAGTTCTT
GAAGTGGTGGCCTAACTACGGCTACACTAGAAGAACAGTATTTGGTATCTGCGCTCTGCTGAAGCCAGTT
ACCTTCGGAAAAAGAGTTGGTAGCTCTTGATCCGGCAAACAAACCACCGCTGGTAGCGGTGGTTTTTTTG
TTTGCAAGCAGCAGATTACGCGCAGAAAAAAAGGATCTCAAGAAGATCCTTTGATCTTTTCTACGGGGTC
TGACGCTCAGTGGAACGAAAACTCACGTTAAGGGATTTTGGTCATGACTGATCCTTCAACTCAGCAAAAG
TTCGATTTATTCAACAAAGCCACGTTGTGTCTCAAAATCTCTGATGTTACATTGCACAAGATAAAAATAT
ATCATCATGAACAATAAAACTGTCTGCTTACATAAACAGTAATACAAGGGGTGTTATGAGCCATATTCAA
CGGGAAACGTCTTGCTCCAGGCCGCGATTAAATTCCAACATGGATGCTGATTTATATGGGTATAAATGGG
CTCGCGATAATGTCGG
